>Addgene plasmid #87537 | pTALE-STARVP160-G | depositor partial sequence | sequence record 170739 | Functional TALE-VP160-2A-mCherry domains incl. DBD insertion site
ATGGACTACAAAGACCATGACGGTGATTATAAAGATCATGACATCGATTACAAGGATGACGATGACAAGA
TGGCCCCCAAGAAGAAGAGGAAGGTGGGCATTCACCGCGGGGTACCTATGGTGGACTTGAGGACACTCGG
TTATTCGCAACAGCAACAGGAGAAAATCAAGCCTAAGGTCAGGAGCACCGTCGCGCAACACCACGAGGCG
CTTGTGGGGCATGGCTTCACTCATGCGCATATTGTCGCGCTTTCACAGCACCCTGCGGCGCTTGGGACGG
TGGCTGTCAAATACCAAGATATGATTGCGGCCCTGCCCGAAGCCACGCACGAGGCAATTGTAGGGGTCGG
TAAACAGTGGTCGGGAGCGCGAGCACTTGAGGCGCTGCTGACTGTGGCGGGTGAGCTTAGGGGGCCTCCG
CTCCAGCTCGACACCGGGCAGCTGCTGAAGATCGCGAAGAGAGGGGGAGTAACAGCGGTAGAGGCAGTGC
ACGCCTGGCGCAATGCGCTCACCGGGGCCCCCTTGAACCTGCAGGATACGTTTATCAGTGATAAAGTGTC
AAGCATGACAAAGTTGCAGCCGAATACAGTGGTATCCTGCAGGTGCTCTGTCAGGACCACGGGCTTACGC
CACAACAGGTGGTGGCGATTGCATCTAATCACGGCGGACGCCCTGCCTTGGTGTCCATCGTAGCCCAATT
GTCCAGGCCCGATCCCGCGTTGGCTGCGTTAACGAATGACCATCTGGTGGCGTTGGCATGTCTTGGTGGA
CGACCCGCGCTCGATGCAGTCAAAAAGGGTCTGCCTCATGCTCCCGCATTGATCAAAAGAACCAACCGGC
GGATTCCCGAGAGAACTTCCCATCGAGTCGCGGCTAGCCCCAAGAAGAAGAGAAAGGTGGAGGCCAGCGG
TTCCGGACAGTGGAGACGGCGGGCTCGCGCCGACGCGCTGGACGATTTCGATCTCGACATGCTGGGTTCT
GATGCCCTCGATGACTTTGACCTGGATATGTTGGGAAGCGACGCATTGGATGACTTTGATCTGGACATGC
TCGGCTCCGATGCTCTGGACGATTTCGATCTCGATATGTTAGGGTCAGACGCACTGGATGATTTCGACCT
TGATATGTTGGGAAGCGATGCCCTTGATGATTTCGACCTGGACATGCTCGGCAGCGACGCCCTGGACGAT
TTCGATCTGGACATGCTGGGGTCCGATGCCTTGGATGATTTTGACTTGGATATGCTGGGGAGTGATGCCC
TGGACGACTTTGACCTGGACATGCTGGGCTCCGATGCGCTCGATGACTTCGATTTGGATATGTTGATTAA
CTCTAGAGGCAGTGGAGCCACTAACTTCTCCCTGTTGAAACAAGCAGGGGATGTCGAAGAGAATCCCGGG
CCAATGGTGAGCAAGGGCGAGGAGGATAACATGGCCATCATCAAGGAGTTCATGCGCTTCAAGGTGCACA
TGGAGGGCTCCGTGAACGGCCACGAGTTCGAGATCGAGGGCGAGGGCGAGGGCCGCCCCTACGAGGGCAC
CCAGACCGCCAAGCTGAAGGTGACCAAGGGTGGCCCCCTGCCCTTCGCCTGGGACATCCTGTCCCCTCAG
TTCATGTACGGCTCCAAGGCCTACGTGAAGCACCCCGCCGACATCCCCGACTACTTGAAGCTGTCCTTCC
CCGAGGGCTTCAAGTGGGAGCGCGTGATGAACTTCGAGGACGGCGGCGTGGTGACCGTGACCCAGGACTC
CTCCCTGCAGGACGGCGAGTTCATCTACAAGGTGAAGCTGCGCGGCACCAACTTCCCCTCCGACGGCCCC
GTAATGCAGAAGAAGACCATGGGCTGGGAGGCCTCCTCCGAGCGGATGTACCCCGAGGACGGCGCCCTGA
AGGGCGAGATCAAGCAGAGGCTGAAGCTGAAGGACGGCGGCCACTACGACGCTGAGGTCAAGACCACCTA
CAAGGCCAAGAAGCCCGTGCAGCTGCCCGGCGCCTACAACGTCAACATCAAGTTGGACATCACCTCCCAC
AACGAGGACTACACCATCGTGGAACAGTACGAACGCGCCGAGGGCCGCCACTCCACCGGCGGCATGGACG
AGCTGTACAAGTAA
