>Addgene plasmid #87537 | pTALE-STARVP160-G | depositor partial sequence | sequence record 170740 | half repeat encoding NH
CTTACGCCACAACAGGTGGTGGCGATTGCATCTAATCACGGCGGACGCCCTGCCTTGGTG
