[The description below was written by a language model from this plasmid's Addgene catalogue record.]
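Description:
pTALE-STARVP160-G is an empty destination vector for building designer TAL effector transcriptional activators (TALE-TFs) fused to the VP160 activation domain. It is derived from the mammalian expression backbone pCAG-GFP-IRES-puro. The name of that parent suggests expression from the strong, ubiquitous CAG promoter, but the record contains no feature table, so the promoter and other regulatory elements retained in this derivative are not explicitly confirmed. In bacteria the plasmid is maintained at high copy and selected with ampicillin.

No insert is recorded, as expected for a destination vector. The user supplies the custom TALE DNA-binding repeat array, which is assembled into the vector to complete an open reading frame encoding a TALE–VP160 fusion. The plasmid belongs to the STAR system, a TAL effector assembly method based on isothermal assembly, so repeat modules are presumably joined and inserted by overlap-directed assembly. VP160 is a multimerised form of the herpes simplex VP16 minimal activation domain (ten tandem copies, compared with four in VP64) and recruits the transcriptional machinery to the genomic site specified by the TALE repeats. The listed marker is 2A-mCherry: a self-cleaving 2A peptide allows mCherry to be co-translated with the TALE activator and released as a separate protein, so transfected cells can be identified or sorted by red fluorescence rather than by drug selection. The meaning of the "-G" suffix is not stated; it may denote one member of a set of related destination vectors, but this cannot be determined from the available fields.

Typical use is the construction of sequence-targeted activators for upregulating endogenous genes in mammalian cells.
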