Addgene plasmid #87537: pTALE-STARVP160-G
Purpose: (Empty Backbone) Destination vector for TALE-VP160 construction
Depositing lab: Steve Pollard. Depositing organization: University of Edinburgh. Publication: STAR: a simple TAL effector assembly reaction using isothermal assembly. Gogolok S, Garcia-Diaz C, Pollard SM. Sci Rep. 2016 Sep 12;6:33209. doi: 10.1038/srep33209. PubMed 27615025.
Backbone
  Vector backbone: pCAG-GFP-IRES-puro
  Vector type: TALEN, Synthetic Biology ; TALE-TF (activator)
  Selectable markers: 2A-mCherry
Growth in bacteria
  Bacterial resistance: Ampicillin, 100 μg/mL
  Growth temperature: 37°C
  Growth strain: DH5alpha
  Copy number: High Copy
Gene/Insert
  Gene/Insert name: None
Terms and licenses: Academic/Nonprofit Terms; Industry Terms: Not Available to Industry
How to cite: pTALE-STARVP160-G was a gift from Steve Pollard (Addgene plasmid # 87537 ; http://n2t.net/addgene:87537 ; RRID:Addgene_87537)
