LOCUS       Exported 7341 bp ds-DNA circular SYN 13-MAY-2021
DEFINITION  Destination vector for TALE-VP160 construction.
ACCESSION   .
VERSION     .
KEYWORDS    pTALE-STARVP160-G
SOURCE      synthetic DNA construct
  ORGANISM  synthetic DNA construct
REFERENCE   1 (bases 1 to 7341)
  AUTHORS   Gogolok S, Garcia-Diaz C, Pollard SM
  TITLE     STAR: a simple TAL effector assembly reaction using isothermal
            assembly.
  JOURNAL   Sci Rep. 2016 Sep 12;6:33209. doi: 10.1038/srep33209.
  PUBMED    27615025
REFERENCE   2 (bases 1 to 7341)
  AUTHORS   .
  TITLE     Direct Submission
  JOURNAL   Exported May 13, 2021 from SnapGene Server 1.1.58
            http://www.snapgene.com
FEATURES             Location/Qualifiers
     source          1..7341
                     /organism="synthetic DNA construct"
                     /mol_type="other DNA"
     enhancer        1..380
                     /label=CMV enhancer
                     /note="human cytomegalovirus immediate early enhancer"
     promoter        383..658
                     /label=chicken beta-actin promoter
     intron          659..1667
                     /label=chimeric intron
                     /note="chimera between introns from chicken beta-actin and
                     rabbit beta-globin"
     primer_bind     1591..1613
                     /label=pCAGGS-5
                     /note="Chimeric intron in CAG promoter, forward primer"
     regulatory      1731..1740
                     /regulatory_class="other"
                     /note="vertebrate consensus sequence for strong initiation
                     of translation (Kozak, 1987)"
     CDS             1740..1805
                     /codon_start=1
                     /product="three tandem FLAG(R) epitope tags, followed by an
                     enterokinase cleavage site"
                     /label=3xFLAG
                     /translation="DYKDHDGDYKDHDIDYKDDDDK"
     CDS             1812..1832
                     /codon_start=1
                     /product="nuclear localization signal of SV40 (simian virus
                     40) large T antigen"
                     /label=SV40 NLS
                     /translation="PKKKRKV"
     CDS             2615..2635
                     /codon_start=1
                     /product="nuclear localization signal of SV40 (simian virus
                     40) large T antigen"
                     /label=SV40 NLS
                     /translation="PKKKRKV"
     CDS             2678..3061
                     /codon_start=1
                     /product="10 tandem repeats of the minimal activation
                     domain of herpes simplex virus VP16 (Cheng et al., 2013)"
                     /label=VP160
                     /translation="DALDDFDLDMLGSDALDDFDLDMLGSDALDDFDLDMLGSDALDDF
                     DLDMLGSDALDDFDLDMLGSDALDDFDLDMLGSDALDDFDLDMLGSDALDDFDLDMLGS
                     DALDDFDLDMLGSDALDDFDLDML"
     CDS             3083..3139
                     /codon_start=1
                     /product="2A peptide from porcine teschovirus-1
                     polyprotein"
                     /label=P2A
                     /note="Eukaryotic ribosomes fail to insert a peptide bond
                     between the Gly and Pro residues, yielding separate
                     polypeptides."
                     /translation="ATNFSLLKQAGDVEENPGP"
     CDS             3140..3850
                     /codon_start=1
                     /product="monomeric derivative of DsRed fluorescent protein
                     (Shaner et al., 2004)"
                     /label=mCherry
                     /note="mammalian codon-optimized"
                     /translation="MVSKGEEDNMAIIKEFMRFKVHMEGSVNGHEFEIEGEGEGRPYEG
                     TQTAKLKVTKGGPLPFAWDILSPQFMYGSKAYVKHPADIPDYLKLSFPEGFKWERVMNF
                     EDGGVVTVTQDSSLQDGEFIYKVKLRGTNFPSDGPVMQKKTMGWEASSERMYPEDGALK
                     GEIKQRLKLKDGGHYDAEVKTTYKAKKPVQLPGAYNVNIKLDITSHNEDYTIVEQYERA
                     EGRHSTGGMDELYK"
     primer_bind     complement(3285..3303)
                     /label=mCherry-R
                     /note="mCherry, reverse primer"
     primer_bind     3553..3572
                     /label=mCherry-F
                     /note="mCherry, forward primer"
     primer_bind     complement(3948..3965)
                     /label=BGH-rev
                     /note="Bovine growth hormone terminator, reverse primer.
                     Also called BGH reverse"
     polyA_signal    3954..4178
                     /label=bGH poly(A) signal
                     /note="bovine growth hormone polyadenylation signal"
     primer_bind     complement(4225..4241)
                     /label=M13 rev
                     /note="common sequencing primer, one of multiple similar
                     variants"
     primer_bind     complement(4225..4241)
                     /label=M13 Reverse
                     /note="In lacZ gene. Also called M13-rev"
     primer_bind     complement(4238..4260)
                     /label=M13/pUC Reverse
                     /note="In lacZ gene"
     protein_bind    4249..4265
                     /label=lac operator
                     /bound_moiety="lac repressor encoded by lacI"
                     /note="The lac repressor binds to the lac operator to
                     inhibit transcription in E. coli. This inhibition can be
                     relieved by adding lactose or
                     isopropyl-beta-D-thiogalactopyranoside (IPTG)."
     promoter        complement(4273..4303)
                     /label=lac promoter
                     /note="promoter for the E. coli lac operon"
     protein_bind    4318..4339
                     /label=CAP binding site
                     /bound_moiety="E. coli catabolite activator protein"
                     /note="CAP binding activates transcription in the presence
                     of cAMP."
     promoter        4398..4593
                     /label=SV40 promoter
                     /note="SV40 early promoter"
     rep_origin      4444..4579
                     /label=SV40 ori
                     /note="SV40 origin of replication"
     primer_bind     4506..4525
                     /label=SV40pro-F
                     /note="SV40 promoter/origin, forward primer"
     polyA_signal    4599..4733
                     /label=SV40 poly(A) signal
                     /note="SV40 polyadenylation signal"
     primer_bind     complement(4801..4818)
                     /label=L4440
                     /note="L4440 vector, forward primer"
     rep_origin      complement(4972..5560)
                     /direction=LEFT
                     /label=ori
                     /note="high-copy-number ColE1/pMB1/pBR322/pUC origin of
                     replication"
     primer_bind     complement(5052..5071)
                     /label=pBR322ori-F
                     /note="pBR322 origin, forward primer"
     CDS             complement(5731..6591)
                     /codon_start=1
                     /gene="bla"
                     /product="beta-lactamase"
                     /label=AmpR
                     /note="confers resistance to ampicillin, carbenicillin, and
                     related antibiotics"
                     /translation="MSIQHFRVALIPFFAAFCLPVFAHPETLVKVKDAEDQLGARVGYI
                     ELDLNSGKILESFRPEERFPMMSTFKVLLCGAVLSRIDAGQEQLGRRIHYSQNDLVEYS
                     PVTEKHLTDGMTVRELCSAAITMSDNTAANLLLTTIGGPKELTAFLHNMGDHVTRLDRW
                     EPELNEAIPNDERDTTMPVAMATTLRKLLTGELLTLASRQQLIDWMEADKVAGPLLRSA
                     LPAGWFIADKSGAGERGSRGIIAALGPDGKPSRIVVIYTTGSQATMDERNRQIAEIGAS
                     LIKHW"
     primer_bind     6354..6373
                     /label=Amp-R
                     /note="Ampicillin resistance gene, reverse primer"
     polyA_signal    7194..7328
                     /label=SV40 poly(A) signal
                     /note="SV40 polyadenylation signal"
ORIGIN
        1 gacattgatt attgactagt tattaatagt aatcaattac ggggtcatta gttcatagcc
       61 catatatgga gttccgcgtt acataactta cggtaaatgg cccgcctggc tgaccgccca
      121 acgacccccg cccattgacg tcaataatga cgtatgttcc catagtaacg ccaataggga
      181 ctttccattg acgtcaatgg gtggactatt tacggtaaac tgcccacttg gcagtacatc
      241 aagtgtatca tatgccaagt acgcccccta ttgacgtcaa tgacggtaaa tggcccgcct
      301 ggcattatgc ccagtacatg accttatggg actttcctac ttggcagtac atctacgtat
      361 tagtcatcgc tattaccatg ggtcgaggtg agccccacgt tctgcttcac tctccccatc
      421 tcccccccct ccccaccccc aattttgtat ttatttattt tttaattatt ttgtgcagcg
      481 atgggggcgg gggggggggg ggcgcgcgcc aggcggggcg gggcggggcg aggggcgggg
      541 cggggcgagg cggagaggtg cggcggcagc caatcagagc ggcgcgctcc gaaagtttcc
      601 ttttatggcg aggcggcggc ggcggcggcc ctataaaaag cgaagcgcgc ggcgggcggg
      661 agtcgctgcg ttgccttcgc cccgtgcccc gctccgcgcc gcctcgcgcc gcccgccccg
      721 gctctgactg accgcgttac tcccacaggt gagcgggcgg gacggccctt ctcctccggg
      781 ctgtaattag cgcttggttt aatgacggct cgtttctttt ctgtggctgc gtgaaagcct
      841 taaagggctc cgggagggcc ctttgtgcgg gggggagcgg ctcggggggt gcgtgcgtgt
      901 gtgtgtgcgt ggggagcgcc gcgtgcggcc cgcgctgccc ggcggctgtg agcgctgcgg
      961 gcgcggcgcg gggctttgtg cgctccgcgt gtgcgcgagg ggagcgcggc cgggggcggt
     1021 gccccgcggt gcgggggggc tgcgagggga acaaaggctg cgtgcggggt gtgtgcgtgg
     1081 gggggtgagc agggggtgtg ggcgcggcgg tcgggctgta acccccccct gcacccccct
     1141 ccccgagttg ctgagcacgg cccggcttcg ggtgcggggc tccgtgcggg gcgtggcgcg
     1201 gggctcgccg tgccgggcgg ggggtggcgg caggtggggg tgccgggcgg ggcggggccg
     1261 cctcgggccg gggagggctc gggggagggg cgcggcggcc ccggagcgcc ggcggctgtc
     1321 gaggcgcggc gagccgcagc cattgccttt tatggtaatc gtgcgagagg gcgcagggac
     1381 ttcctttgtc ccaaatctgg cggagccgaa atctgggagg cgccgccgca ccccctctag
     1441 cgggcgcggg cgaagcggtg cggcgccggc aggaaggaaa tgggcgggga gggccttcgt
     1501 gcgtcgccgc gccgccgtcc ccttctccat ctccagcctc ggggctgccg cagggggacg
     1561 gctgccttcg ggggggacgg ggcagggcgg ggttcggctt ctggcgtgtg accggcggct
     1621 ctagagcctc tgctaaccat gttcatgcct tcttcttttt cctacagctc ctgggcaacg
     1681 tgctggttgt tgtgctgtct catcattttg gcaaagaatt cctcgaggcc gccaccatgg
     1741 actacaaaga ccatgacggt gattataaag atcatgacat cgattacaag gatgacgatg
     1801 acaagatggc ccccaagaag aagaggaagg tgggcattca ccgcggggta cctatggtgg
     1861 acttgaggac actcggttat tcgcaacagc aacaggagaa aatcaagcct aaggtcagga
     1921 gcaccgtcgc gcaacaccac gaggcgcttg tggggcatgg cttcactcat gcgcatattg
     1981 tcgcgctttc acagcaccct gcggcgcttg ggacggtggc tgtcaaatac caagatatga
     2041 ttgcggccct gcccgaagcc acgcacgagg caattgtagg ggtcggtaaa cagtggtcgg
     2101 gagcgcgagc acttgaggcg ctgctgactg tggcgggtga gcttaggggg cctccgctcc
     2161 agctcgacac cgggcagctg ctgaagatcg cgaagagagg gggagtaaca gcggtagagg
     2221 cagtgcacgc ctggcgcaat gcgctcaccg gggccccctt gaacctgcag gatacgttta
     2281 tcagtgataa agtgtcaagc atgacaaagt tgcagccgaa tacagtggta tcctgcaggt
     2341 gctctgtcag gaccacgggc ttacgccaca acaggtggtg gcgattgcat ctaatcacgg
     2401 cggacgccct gccttggtgt ccatcgtagc ccaattgtcc aggcccgatc ccgcgttggc
     2461 tgcgttaacg aatgaccatc tggtggcgtt ggcatgtctt ggtggacgac ccgcgctcga
     2521 tgcagtcaaa aagggtctgc ctcatgctcc cgcattgatc aaaagaacca accggcggat
     2581 tcccgagaga acttcccatc gagtcgcggc tagccccaag aagaagagaa aggtggaggc
     2641 cagcggttcc ggacagtgga gacggcgggc tcgcgccgac gcgctggacg atttcgatct
     2701 cgacatgctg ggttctgatg ccctcgatga ctttgacctg gatatgttgg gaagcgacgc
     2761 attggatgac tttgatctgg acatgctcgg ctccgatgct ctggacgatt tcgatctcga
     2821 tatgttaggg tcagacgcac tggatgattt cgaccttgat atgttgggaa gcgatgccct
     2881 tgatgatttc gacctggaca tgctcggcag cgacgccctg gacgatttcg atctggacat
     2941 gctggggtcc gatgccttgg atgattttga cttggatatg ctggggagtg atgccctgga
     3001 cgactttgac ctggacatgc tgggctccga tgcgctcgat gacttcgatt tggatatgtt
     3061 gattaactct agaggcagtg gagccactaa cttctccctg ttgaaacaag caggggatgt
     3121 cgaagagaat cccgggccaa tggtgagcaa gggcgaggag gataacatgg ccatcatcaa
     3181 ggagttcatg cgcttcaagg tgcacatgga gggctccgtg aacggccacg agttcgagat
     3241 cgagggcgag ggcgagggcc gcccctacga gggcacccag accgccaagc tgaaggtgac
     3301 caagggtggc cccctgccct tcgcctggga catcctgtcc cctcagttca tgtacggctc
     3361 caaggcctac gtgaagcacc ccgccgacat ccccgactac ttgaagctgt ccttccccga
     3421 gggcttcaag tgggagcgcg tgatgaactt cgaggacggc ggcgtggtga ccgtgaccca
     3481 ggactcctcc ctgcaggacg gcgagttcat ctacaaggtg aagctgcgcg gcaccaactt
     3541 cccctccgac ggccccgtaa tgcagaagaa gaccatgggc tgggaggcct cctccgagcg
     3601 gatgtacccc gaggacggcg ccctgaaggg cgagatcaag cagaggctga agctgaagga
     3661 cggcggccac tacgacgctg aggtcaagac cacctacaag gccaagaagc ccgtgcagct
     3721 gcccggcgcc tacaacgtca acatcaagtt ggacatcacc tcccacaacg aggactacac
     3781 catcgtggaa cagtacgaac gcgccgaggg ccgccactcc accggcggca tggacgagct
     3841 gtacaagtaa cgcccgcccc acgacccgca gcgcccgacc gaaaggagcg cacgacccca
     3901 tgcatcgatg atctagagct ccgtctcaag ctgagctcgc tgatcagcct cgactgtgcc
     3961 ttctagttgc cagccatctg ttgtttgccc ctcccccgtg ccttccttga ccctggaagg
     4021 tgccactccc actgtccttt cctaataaaa tgaggaaatt gcatcgcatt gtctgagtag
     4081 gtgtcattct attctggggg gtggggtggg gcaggacagc aagggggagg attgggaaga
     4141 caatagcagg catgctgggg atgcggtggg ctctatggct tctgaggcgg aaagaacctg
     4201 cagcccaagc ttggcgtaat catggtcata gctgtttcct gtgtgaaatt gttatccgct
     4261 cacaattcca cacaacatac gagccggaag cataaagtgt aaagcctggg gtgcctaatg
     4321 agtgagctaa ctcacattaa ttgcgttgcg ctcactgccc gctttccagt cgggaaacct
     4381 gtcgtgccag cggatccgca tctcaattag tcagcaacca tagtcccgcc cctaactccg
     4441 cccatcccgc ccctaactcc gcccagttcc gcccattctc cgccccatgg ctgactaatt
     4501 ttttttattt atgcagaggc cgaggccgcc tcggcctctg agctattcca gaagtagtga
     4561 ggaggctttt ttggaggcct aggcttttgc aaaaagctaa cttgtttatt gcagcttata
     4621 atggttacaa ataaagcaat agcatcacaa atttcacaaa taaagcattt ttttcactgc
     4681 attctagttg tggtttgtcc aaactcatca atgtatctta tcatgtctgg atccgctgca
     4741 ttaatgaatc ggccaacgcg cggggagagg cggtttgcgt attgggcgct cttccgcttc
     4801 ctcgctcact gactcgctgc gctcggtcgt tcggctgcgg cgagcggtat cagctcactc
     4861 aaaggcggta atacggttat ccacagaatc aggggataac gcaggaaaga acatgtgagc
     4921 aaaaggccag caaaaggcca ggaaccgtaa aaaggccgcg ttgctggcgt ttttccatag
     4981 gctccgcccc cctgacgagc atcacaaaaa tcgacgctca agtcagaggt ggcgaaaccc
     5041 gacaggacta taaagatacc aggcgtttcc ccctggaagc tccctcgtgc gctctcctgt
     5101 tccgaccctg ccgcttaccg catacctgtc cgcctttctc ccttcgggaa gcgtggcgct
     5161 ttctcaatgc tcacgctgta ggtatctcag ttcggtgtag gtcgttcgct ccaagctggg
     5221 ctgtgtgcac gaaccccccg ttcagcccga ccgctgcgcc ttatccggta actatcgtct
     5281 tgagtccaac ccggtaagac acgacttatc gccactggca gcagccactg gtaacaggat
     5341 tagcagagcg aggtatgtag gcggtgctac agagttcttg aagtggtggc ctaactacgg
     5401 ctacactaga aggacagtat ttggtatctg cgctctgctg aagccagtta ccttcggaaa
     5461 aagagttggt agctcttgat ccggcaaaca aaccaccgct ggtagcggtg gtttttttgt
     5521 ttgcaagcag cagattacgc gcagaaaaaa aggatctcaa gaagatcctt tgatcttttc
     5581 tacggggtct gacgctcagt ggaacgaaaa ctcacgttaa gggattttgg tcatgagatt
     5641 atcaaaaagg atcttcacct agatcctttt aaattaaaaa tgaagtttta aatcaatcta
     5701 aagtatatat gagtaaactt ggtctgacag ttaccaatgc ttaatcagtg aggcacctat
     5761 ctcagcgatc tgtctatttc gttcatccat agttgcctga ctccccgtcg tgtagataac
     5821 tacgatacgg gagggcttac catctggccc cagtgctgca atgataccgc gagacccacg
     5881 ctcaccggct ccagatttat cagcaataaa ccagccagcc ggaagggccg agcgcagaag
     5941 tggtcctgca actttatccg cctccatcca gtctattaat tgttgccggg aagctagagt
     6001 aagtagttcg ccagttaata gtttgcgcaa cgttgttgcc attgctacag gcatcgtggt
     6061 gtcacgctcg tcgtttggta tggcttcatt cagctccggt tcccaacgat caaggcgagt
     6121 tacatgatcc cccatgttgt gcaaaaaagc ggttagctcc ttcggtcctc cgatcgttgt
     6181 cagaagtaag ttggccgcag tgttatcact catggttatg gcagcactgc ataattctct
     6241 tactgtcatg ccatccgtaa gatgcttttc tgtgactggt gagtactcaa ccaagtcatt
     6301 ctgagaatag tgtatgcggc gaccgagttg ctcttgcccg gcgtcaatac gggataatac
     6361 cgcgccacat agcagaactt taaaagtgct catcattgga aaacgttctt cggggcgaaa
     6421 actctcaagg atcttaccgc tgttgagatc cagttcgatg taacccactc gtgcacccaa
     6481 ctgatcttca gcatctttta ctttcaccag cgtttctggg tgagcaaaaa caggaaggca
     6541 aaatgccgca aaaaagggaa taagggcgac acggaaatgt tgaatactca tactcttcct
     6601 ttttcaatga ccgctttgga aaaacaaaga ctgtatttcc tggaaattaa tgtttattca
     6661 ataaactgtg tattcagcta tatcacatag tggtgaggct gaaatgaggc gggaagaggc
     6721 ggttggggct taattatatc aatttgggtg gccccacagc gcctccaagg cgccagtcct
     6781 gttttgacaa gttgcctctg gaagcctcta caatgcctct cttctttttc tccagagtaa
     6841 gcggaggcca ggggcccccg gcctctgctt aatactaaaa aaaacagctg ttgtcatagt
     6901 aatgattggg tggaaacatt ccaggcctgg gtggagaggc tttttgcttc ctcttgcaaa
     6961 accacactga cattccaggc ctgggtggag aggctttttg cttcctcttg caaaaccaca
     7021 ctgccctctg gagggcagtt gcctagcaac taactaaaag aggatgtcgc acggccagct
     7081 gcggtcagtt agtcacttcc tgcttaactg acttgacatt ttctatttta agagtcggga
     7141 ggaaaattac tgtgttggag gccctccgcc atcttctgaa gctgaatcga attaacttgt
     7201 ttattgcagc ttataatggt tacaaataaa gcaatagcat cacaaatttc acaaataaag
     7261 catttttttc actgcattct agttgtggtt tgtccaaact catcaatgta tcttatcatg
     7321 tctggatctg atatcatcgt c
//
