LOCUS       Exported 6205 bp ds-DNA linear SYN 17-AUG-2021
DEFINITION  Destination vector for TALE-VP160 construction.
ACCESSION   .
VERSION     .
KEYWORDS    pTALE-STARVP160-G
SOURCE      synthetic DNA construct
  ORGANISM  synthetic DNA construct
REFERENCE   1 (bases 1 to 6205)
  AUTHORS   Gogolok S, Garcia-Diaz C, Pollard SM
  TITLE     STAR: a simple TAL effector assembly reaction using isothermal
            assembly.
  JOURNAL   Sci Rep. 2016 Sep 12;6:33209. doi: 10.1038/srep33209.
  PUBMED    27615025
REFERENCE   2 (bases 1 to 6205)
  AUTHORS   .
  TITLE     Direct Submission
  JOURNAL   Exported Aug 17, 2021 from SnapGene Server 1.1.58
            http://www.snapgene.com
FEATURES             Location/Qualifiers
     source          1..6205
                     /organism="synthetic DNA construct"
                     /mol_type="other DNA"
     primer_bind     465..487
                     /label=pCAGGS-5
                     /note="Chimeric intron in CAG promoter, forward primer"
     primer_bind     549..568
                     /label=pCAG-F
                     /note="Rabbit beta-globin intron, for pCAG plasmids,
                     forward primer"
     regulatory      605..614
                     /regulatory_class="other"
                     /note="vertebrate consensus sequence for strong initiation
                     of translation (Kozak, 1987)"
     CDS             614..679
                     /codon_start=1
                     /product="three tandem FLAG(R) epitope tags, followed by an
                     enterokinase cleavage site"
                     /label=3xFLAG
                     /translation="DYKDHDGDYKDHDIDYKDDDDK"
     CDS             686..706
                     /codon_start=1
                     /product="nuclear localization signal of SV40 (simian virus
                     40) large T antigen"
                     /label=SV40 NLS
                     /translation="PKKKRKV"
     CDS             1489..1509
                     /codon_start=1
                     /product="nuclear localization signal of SV40 (simian virus
                     40) large T antigen"
                     /label=SV40 NLS
                     /translation="PKKKRKV"
     CDS             1552..1935
                     /codon_start=1
                     /product="10 tandem repeats of the minimal activation
                     domain of herpes simplex virus VP16 (Cheng et al., 2013)"
                     /label=VP160
                     /translation="DALDDFDLDMLGSDALDDFDLDMLGSDALDDFDLDMLGSDALDDF
                     DLDMLGSDALDDFDLDMLGSDALDDFDLDMLGSDALDDFDLDMLGSDALDDFDLDMLGS
                     DALDDFDLDMLGSDALDDFDLDML"
     CDS             1957..2013
                     /codon_start=1
                     /product="2A peptide from porcine teschovirus-1
                     polyprotein"
                     /label=P2A
                     /note="Eukaryotic ribosomes fail to insert a peptide bond
                     between the Gly and Pro residues, yielding separate
                     polypeptides."
                     /translation="ATNFSLLKQAGDVEENPGP"
     CDS             2014..2724
                     /codon_start=1
                     /product="monomeric derivative of DsRed fluorescent protein
                     (Shaner et al., 2004)"
                     /label=mCherry
                     /note="mammalian codon-optimized"
                     /translation="MVSKGEEDNMAIIKEFMRFKVHMEGSVNGHEFEIEGEGEGRPYEG
                     TQTAKLKVTKGGPLPFAWDILSPQFMYGSKAYVKHPADIPDYLKLSFPEGFKWERVMNF
                     EDGGVVTVTQDSSLQDGEFIYKVKLRGTNFPSDGPVMQKKTMGWEASSERMYPEDGALK
                     GEIKQRLKLKDGGHYDAEVKTTYKAKKPVQLPGAYNVNIKLDITSHNEDYTIVEQYERA
                     EGRHSTGGMDELYK"
     primer_bind     complement(2159..2177)
                     /label=mCherry-R
                     /note="mCherry, reverse primer"
     primer_bind     2427..2446
                     /label=mCherry-F
                     /note="mCherry, forward primer"
     primer_bind     complement(2822..2839)
                     /label=BGH-rev
                     /note="Bovine growth hormone terminator, reverse primer.
                     Also called BGH reverse"
     polyA_signal    2828..3052
                     /label=bGH poly(A) signal
                     /note="bovine growth hormone polyadenylation signal"
     primer_bind     complement(3099..3115)
                     /label=M13 rev
                     /note="common sequencing primer, one of multiple similar
                     variants"
     primer_bind     complement(3099..3115)
                     /label=M13 Reverse
                     /note="In lacZ gene. Also called M13-rev"
     primer_bind     complement(3112..3134)
                     /label=M13/pUC Reverse
                     /note="In lacZ gene"
     protein_bind    3123..3139
                     /label=lac operator
                     /bound_moiety="lac repressor encoded by lacI"
                     /note="The lac repressor binds to the lac operator to
                     inhibit transcription in E. coli. This inhibition can be
                     relieved by adding lactose or
                     isopropyl-beta-D-thiogalactopyranoside (IPTG)."
     promoter        complement(3147..3177)
                     /label=lac promoter
                     /note="promoter for the E. coli lac operon"
     protein_bind    3192..3213
                     /label=CAP binding site
                     /bound_moiety="E. coli catabolite activator protein"
                     /note="CAP binding activates transcription in the presence
                     of cAMP."
     promoter        3272..3467
                     /label=SV40 promoter
                     /note="SV40 early promoter"
     rep_origin      3318..3453
                     /label=SV40 ori
                     /note="SV40 origin of replication"
     primer_bind     3380..3399
                     /label=SV40pro-F
                     /note="SV40 promoter/origin, forward primer"
     polyA_signal    3473..3607
                     /label=SV40 poly(A) signal
                     /note="SV40 polyadenylation signal"
     primer_bind     complement(3675..3692)
                     /label=L4440
                     /note="L4440 vector, forward primer"
     rep_origin      complement(3846..4434)
                     /direction=LEFT
                     /label=ori
                     /note="high-copy-number ColE1/pMB1/pBR322/pUC origin of
                     replication"
     primer_bind     complement(3926..3945)
                     /label=pBR322ori-F
                     /note="pBR322 origin, forward primer"
     CDS             complement(4605..5465)
                     /codon_start=1
                     /gene="bla"
                     /product="beta-lactamase"
                     /label=AmpR
                     /note="confers resistance to ampicillin, carbenicillin, and
                     related antibiotics"
                     /translation="MSIQHFRVALIPFFAAFCLPVFAHPETLVKVKDAEDQLGARVGYI
                     ELDLNSGKILESFRPEERFPMMSTFKVLLCGAVLSRIDAGQEQLGRRIHYSQNDLVEYS
                     PVTEKHLTDGMTVRELCSAAITMSDNTAANLLLTTIGGPKELTAFLHNMGDHVTRLDRW
                     EPELNEAIPNDERDTTMPVAMATTLRKLLTGELLTLASRQQLIDWMEADKVAGPLLRSA
                     LPAGWFIADKSGAGERGSRGIIAALGPDGKPSRIVVIYTTGSQATMDERNRQIAEIGAS
                     LIKHW"
     primer_bind     5228..5247
                     /label=Amp-R
                     /note="Ampicillin resistance gene, reverse primer"
     polyA_signal    6058..6192
                     /label=SV40 poly(A) signal
                     /note="SV40 polyadenylation signal"
ORIGIN
        1 gcacccccct ccccgagttg ctgagcacgg cccggcttcg ggtgcggggc tccgtacggg
       61 gcgtggcgcg gggctcgccg tgccgggcgg ggggtggcgg caggtggggg tgccgggcgg
      121 ggcggggccg cctcgggccg gggagggctc gggggagggg cgcggcggcc cccggagcgc
      181 cggcggctgt cgaggcgcgg cgagccgcag ccattgcctt ttatggtaat cgtgcgagag
      241 ggcgcaggga cttcctttgt cccaaatctg tgcggagccg aaatctggga ggcgccgccg
      301 caccccctct agcgggcgcg gggcgaagcg gtgcggcgcc ggcaggaagg aaatgggcgg
      361 ggagggcctt cgtgcgtcgc cgcgccgccg tccccttctc cctctccagc ctcggggctg
      421 tccgcggggg gacggctgcc ttcggggggg acggggcagg gcggggttcg gcttctggcg
      481 tgtgaccggc ggctctagag cctctgctaa ccatgttcat gccttcttct ttttcctaca
      541 gctcctgggc aacgtgctgg ttattgtgct gtctcatcat tttggcaaag aattcctcga
      601 ggccgccacc atggactaca aagaccatga cggtgattat aaagatcatg acatcgatta
      661 caaggatgac gatgacaaga tggcccccaa gaagaagagg aaggtgggca ttcaccgcgg
      721 ggtacctatg gtggacttga ggacactcgg ttattcgcaa cagcaacagg agaaaatcaa
      781 gcctaaggtc aggagcaccg tcgcgcaaca ccacgaggcg cttgtggggc atggcttcac
      841 tcatgcgcat attgtcgcgc tttcacagca ccctgcggcg cttgggacgg tggctgtcaa
      901 ataccaagat atgattgcgg ccctgcccga agccacgcac gaggcaattg taggggtcgg
      961 taaacagtgg tcgggagcgc gagcacttga ggcgctgctg actgtggcgg gtgagcttag
     1021 ggggcctccg ctccagctcg acaccgggca gctgctgaag atcgcgaaga gagggggagt
     1081 aacagcggta gaggcagtgc acgcctggcg caatgcgctc accggggccc ccttgaacct
     1141 gcaggatacg tttatcagtg ataaagtgtc aagcatgaca aagttgcagc cgaatacagt
     1201 ggtatcctgc aggtgctctg tcaggaccac gggcttacgc cacaacaggt ggtggcgatt
     1261 gcatctaatc acggcggacg ccctgccttg gtgtccatcg tagcccaatt gtccaggccc
     1321 gatcccgcgt tggctgcgtt aacgaatgac catctggtgg cgttggcatg tcttggtgga
     1381 cgacccgcgc tcgatgcagt caaaaagggt ctgcctcatg ctcccgcatt gatcaaaaga
     1441 accaaccggc ggattcccga gagaacttcc catcgagtcg cggctagccc caagaagaag
     1501 agaaaggtgg aggccagcgg ttccggacag tggagacggc gggctcgcgc cgacgcgctg
     1561 gacgatttcg atctcgacat gctgggttct gatgccctcg atgactttga cctggatatg
     1621 ttgggaagcg acgcattgga tgactttgat ctggacatgc tcggctccga tgctctggac
     1681 gatttcgatc tcgatatgtt agggtcagac gcactggatg atttcgacct tgatatgttg
     1741 ggaagcgatg cccttgatga tttcgacctg gacatgctcg gcagcgacgc cctggacgat
     1801 ttcgatctgg acatgctggg gtccgatgcc ttggatgatt ttgacttgga tatgctgggg
     1861 agtgatgccc tggacgactt tgacctggac atgctgggct ccgatgcgct cgatgacttc
     1921 gatttggata tgttgattaa ctctagaggc agtggagcca ctaacttctc cctgttgaaa
     1981 caagcagggg atgtcgaaga gaatcccggg ccaatggtga gcaagggcga ggaggataac
     2041 atggccatca tcaaggagtt catgcgcttc aaggtgcaca tggagggctc cgtgaacggc
     2101 cacgagttcg agatcgaggg cgagggcgag ggccgcccct acgagggcac ccagaccgcc
     2161 aagctgaagg tgaccaaggg tggccccctg cccttcgcct gggacatcct gtcccctcag
     2221 ttcatgtacg gctccaaggc ctacgtgaag caccccgccg acatccccga ctacttgaag
     2281 ctgtccttcc ccgagggctt caagtgggag cgcgtgatga acttcgagga cggcggcgtg
     2341 gtgaccgtga cccaggactc ctccctgcag gacggcgagt tcatctacaa ggtgaagctg
     2401 cgcggcacca acttcccctc cgacggcccc gtaatgcaga agaagaccat gggctgggag
     2461 gcctcctccg agcggatgta ccccgaggac ggcgccctga agggcgagat caagcagagg
     2521 ctgaagctga aggacggcgg ccactacgac gctgaggtca agaccaccta caaggccaag
     2581 aagcccgtgc agctgcccgg cgcctacaac gtcaacatca agttggacat cacctcccac
     2641 aacgaggact acaccatcgt ggaacagtac gaacgcgccg agggccgcca ctccaccggc
     2701 ggcatggacg agctgtacaa gtaacgcccg ccccacgacc cgcagcgccc gaccgaaagg
     2761 agcgcacgac cccatgcatc gatgatctag agctccgtct caagctgagc tcgctgatca
     2821 gcctcgactg tgccttctag ttgccagcca tctgttgttt gcccctcccc cgtgccttcc
     2881 ttgaccctgg aaggtgccac tcccactgtc ctttcctaat aaaatgagga aattgcatcg
     2941 cattgtctga gtaggtgtca ttctattctg gggggtgggg tggggcagga cagcaagggg
     3001 gaggattggg aagacaatag caggcatgct ggggatgcgg tgggctctat ggcttctgag
     3061 gcggaaagaa cctgcagccc aagcttggcg taatcatggt catagctgtt tcctgtgtga
     3121 aattgttatc cgctcacaat tccacacaac atacgagccg gaagcataaa gtgtaaagcc
     3181 tggggtgcct aatgagtgag ctaactcaca ttaattgcgt tgcgctcact gcccgctttc
     3241 cagtcgggaa acctgtcgtg ccagcggatc cgcatctcaa ttagtcagca accatagtcc
     3301 cgcccctaac tccgcccatc ccgcccctaa ctccgcccag ttccgcccat tctccgcccc
     3361 atggctgact aatttttttt atttatgcag aggccgaggc cgcctcggcc tctgagctat
     3421 tccagaagta gtgaggaggc ttttttggag gcctaggctt ttgcaaaaag ctaacttgtt
     3481 tattgcagct tataatggtt acaaataaag caatagcatc acaaatttca caaataaagc
     3541 atttttttca ctgcattcta gttgtggttt gtccaaactc atcaatgtat cttatcatgt
     3601 ctggatccgc tgcattaatg aatcggccaa cgcgcgggga gaggcggttt gcgtattggg
     3661 cgctcttccg cttcctcgct cactgactcg ctgcgctcgg tcgttcggct gcggcgagcg
     3721 gtatcagctc actcaaaggc ggtaatacgg ttatccacag aatcagggga taacgcagga
     3781 aagaacatgt gagcaaaagg ccagcaaaag gccaggaacc gtaaaaaggc cgcgttgctg
     3841 gcgtttttcc ataggctccg cccccctgac gagcatcaca aaaatcgacg ctcaagtcag
     3901 aggtggcgaa acccgacagg actataaaga taccaggcgt ttccccctgg aagctccctc
     3961 gtgcgctctc ctgttccgac cctgccgctt accgcatacc tgtccgcctt tctcccttcg
     4021 ggaagcgtgg cgctttctca tagctcacgc tgtaggtatc tcagttcggt gtaggtcgtt
     4081 cgctccaagc tgggctgtgt gcacgaaccc cccgttcagc ccgaccgctg cgccttatcc
     4141 ggtaactatc gtcttgagtc caacccggta agacacgact tatcgccact ggcagcagcc
     4201 actggtaaca ggattagcag agcgaggtat gtaggcggtg ctacagagtt cttgaagtgg
     4261 tggcctaact acggctacac tagaagaaca gtatttggta tctgcgctct gctgaagcca
     4321 gttaccttcg gaaaaagagt tggtagctct tgatccggca aacaaaccac cgctggtagc
     4381 ggtggttttt ttgtttgcaa gcagcagatt acgcgcagaa aaaaaggatc tcaagaagat
     4441 cctttgatct tttctacggg gtctgacgct cagtggaacg aaaactcacg ttaagggatt
     4501 ttggtcatga gattatcaaa aaggatcttc acctagatcc ttttaaatta aaaatgaagt
     4561 tttaaatcaa tctaaagtat atatgagtaa acttggtctg acagttacca atgcttaatc
     4621 agtgaggcac ctatctcagc gatctgtcta tttcgttcat ccatagttgc ctgactcccc
     4681 gtcgtgtaga taactacgat acgggagggc ttaccatctg gccccagtgc tgcaatgata
     4741 ccgcgagacc cacgctcacc ggctccagat ttatcagcaa taaaccagcc agccggaagg
     4801 gccgagcgca gaagtggtcc tgcaacttta tccgcctcca tccagtctat taattgttgc
     4861 cgggaagcta gagtaagtag ttcgccagtt aatagtttgc gcaacgttgt tgccattgct
     4921 acaggcatcg tggtgtcacg ctcgtcgttt ggtatggctt cattcagctc cggttcccaa
     4981 cgatcaaggc gagttacatg atcccccatg ttgtgcaaaa aagcggttag ctccttcggt
     5041 cctccgatcg ttgtcagaag taagttggcc gcagtgttat cactcatggt tatggcagca
     5101 ctgcataatt ctcttactgt catgccatcc gtaagatgct tttctgtgac tggtgagtac
     5161 tcaaccaagt cattctgaga atagtgtatg cggcgaccga gttgctcttg cccggcgtca
     5221 atacgggata ataccgcgcc acatagcaga actttaaaag tgctcatcat tggaaaacgt
     5281 tcttcggggc gaaaactctc aaggatctta ccgctgttga gatccagttc gatgtaaccc
     5341 actcgtgcac ccaactgatc ttcagcatct tttactttca ccagcgtttc tgggtgagca
     5401 aaaacaggaa ggcaaaatgc cgcaaaaaag ggaataaggg cgacacggaa atgttgaata
     5461 ctcatactct tcctttttca atgaccgctt tggaaaaaca aagactgtat ttcctggaaa
     5521 ttaatgttta ttcaataaac tgtgtattca gctatattca catagtggtg aggctgaaat
     5581 gaggcgggaa gaggcggttg gggcttaatt atatcaattt gggtggcccc acagcgcctc
     5641 caaggcgcca gtcctgtttt gacaagttgc ctctggaagc ctctcttctt tttctccaga
     5701 gtaagcggag gccaggggcc cccggcctct gcttaatact aaaaaaaaca gctgttgtca
     5761 tagtaatgat tgggtggaaa cattccaggc ctgggtggag aggctttttg cttcctcttg
     5821 caaaaccaca ctgacattcc aggcctgggt ggagaggctt tttgcttcct cttgcaaaac
     5881 cacactgccc tctggagggc agttgcctag caactaatta aaagaggatg tcgcacggcc
     5941 agctgcggtc agttagtcac ttcctgctta actgacttga cattttctat tttaagagtc
     6001 gggaggaaaa ttactgtgtt ggaggccctc cgccatcttc tgaagctgaa tcgaattaac
     6061 ttgtttattg cagcttataa tggttacaaa taaagcaata gcatcacaaa tttcacaaat
     6121 aaagcatttt tttcactgca ttctagttgt ggtttgtcca aactcatcaa tgtatcttat
     6181 catgtctgga tctgatatca tcgtc
//
